>Addgene plasmid #18414 | T4 Lysozyme P86D | addgene partial sequence | sequence record 24200 | 3primeUP
TACGAAAAAGCCCGCTCATTAGGCGGGCTCAGATCTGCTCATGTTTGACAGCTTATCATCGATAAGCTTC
GGCAATAAATTCTTGATATGTTTTCATATGTTTCCTTTAAATATTTTAATTAGTAATTGTCTATTCAAGT
AATTGTGAATATACTATCACAATTCCAAGAGAAAGTAAACAGCTTTATAGATTTTTATACGCGTCCCAAG
TGCCAGTTCTAAACGTTGTAATGACTCGTTTTGCGCGATTAGGTGTTTGATTATACCATCTACTTTTAGC
TAAGTTAACTGCTGCTTCATCCCAGCGTTTTTGTTGAAGCATACGTAAAGAGTTAGTAAATCCTGCCACA
CCGGTTTCTCCCATTTGGAAAACCATATTAATCAATGCACAGCGACGAACCGCATCAAGAGAATCATAAA
CATCTTTTAATTTAGCATTTCTCAGAATTCCGCGAACAGCAGCATCAACATCCTGATTAAAGAGTTTTTC
AGCCTCATCTTTTGTAATTACACCATTGCAATTACGCCCAATAGCTTTATCTAATTCAGATTTAGCAGCA
TTAAGTGATGGACTTTTTGTAAGCAAATGACCGATGCCAATAGTGTAATAGCCTTCTGTGTCTTTATAGA
TTTTAAGTCTAAGACCTTCATCTATACGTAACATTTCAAATATATTCATAATACCTCCTAAGCATCGATG
GATCCTGTTTCCTGTGTGAAATTGTTATCCGCTCACAATTCCACACATTATACGAGCCGATGATTAATTG
TCANCAGGGGGATGGGGAGTAAGCTGATCCTGTTCCTGTG
