[The description below was written by a language model from this plasmid's Addgene catalogue record.]
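Description:
T4 Lysozyme P86D is a bacterial expression plasmid built on the pHS1403 backbone (about 5 kb without insert) and carrying the lysozyme gene of bacteriophage T4 (gene e) with a single amino-acid substitution, proline 86 to aspartate. The plasmid is maintained at high copy in E. coli cloning strains such as DH5alpha and is selected with ampicillin. The record does not name the origin of replication, and no feature table is available, so the arrangement of backbone elements cannot be described beyond these catalogue fields.

The insert of roughly 600 bp was placed between BamHI and HindIII sites, both of which remain intact, so the fragment can be excised or swapped. According to the depositor's notes, the BamHI site lies 27 bp from the start codon and the HindIII site 115 bp from the stop codon, meaning the cloned fragment includes short flanking untranslated stretches around the coding region. No epitope or purification tags, fusion partners or reporters are listed. The promoter driving expression is not stated in the record, nor is any inducer or regulatory system.

T4 lysozyme is a small phage-encoded enzyme that degrades the bacterial cell wall and is a widely used model protein for studying how point mutations affect folding, stability and structure. A substitution replacing a proline with a charged residue fits that kind of work, and the construct is presumably intended for producing the P86D variant in bacteria for such characterisation, although the record does not state a specific purpose.
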