Addgene plasmid #18414: T4 Lysozyme P86D
Depositing lab: Brian Matthews. Depositing organization: University of Oregon.
Backbone
  Vector backbone: pHS1403
  Backbone size w/o insert (bp): 5000
  Vector type: Bacterial Expression
Growth in bacteria
  Bacterial resistance: Ampicillin, 100 μg/mL
  Growth temperature: 37°C
  Growth strain: DH5alpha
  Copy number: High Copy
Gene/Insert
  Gene/Insert name: T4 Lysozyme (alt name: 1P86D)
  Species: Bacteriophage T4
  Insert size (bp): 600
  Mutation: P86D
  GenBank ID: NP_049736
  Entrez Gene: e (a.k.a. T4p123)
  Cloning method: Restriction Enzyme; 5′ cloning site BamHI (not destroyed); 3′ cloning site HindIII (not destroyed)
  Sequencing primers: 5′ na; 3′ GGCGTATCACGAGGCCC
Terms and licenses: Academic/Nonprofit Terms; Industry Terms: Not Available to Industry
Depositor comments: The BamHI site is 27 bp from the ATG and the HindIII site is 115 bp from the stop.
How to cite: T4 Lysozyme P86D was a gift from Brian Matthews (Addgene plasmid # 18414 ; http://n2t.net/addgene:18414 ; RRID:Addgene_18414)
